Addgene plasmid #152249: pGBW-m4134170
Purpose: Mammalian expression plasmid for SARS-CoV-2 endoRNAse
Depositing lab: Ginkgo Bioworks & Benjie Chen. Depositing organization: Ginkgo Bioworks.
Backbone
  Vector backbone: pTwist_CMV_6
  Backbone size w/o insert (bp): 4180
  Vector type: Mammalian Expression
Growth in bacteria
  Bacterial resistance: Ampicillin, 100 μg/mL
  Growth temperature: 37°C
  Growth strain: DH5alpha
  Copy number: High Copy
Gene/Insert
  Gene/Insert name: SARS-CoV-2 endoRNAse
  Species: Severe acute respiratory syndrome coronavirus 2
  Insert size (bp): 1037
  Mutation: wt
  Entrez Gene: ORF1ab (a.k.a. GU280_gp01)
  Promoter: CMV
  Tag / fusion protein: Cleavable TEV;CBP (C terminal on backbone)
  Cloning method: Unknown
Resource information
  A portion of this plasmid was derived from a plasmid made by: GinkgoBioworks
Depositor comments: NCBI reference sequence: YP_009725310.1
How to cite: pGBW-m4134170 was a gift from Ginkgo Bioworks & Benjie Chen (Addgene plasmid # 152249 ; http://n2t.net/addgene:152249 ; RRID:Addgene_152249)
