[The description below was written by a language model from this plasmid's Addgene catalogue record and pLannotate feature annotations shown in this document.]
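Description:
pGBW-m4134170 is a mammalian expression plasmid built on the pTwist_CMV_6 backbone for producing the SARS-CoV-2 endoRNAse, a mature cleavage product of the ORF1ab replicase polyprotein (commonly known as nsp15, the uridylate-specific endoribonuclease). The roughly 1 kb wild-type insert is annotated in the feature table as a fragment of the R1AB_SARS2 polyprotein. The automated functional text attached to that hit describes the 2'-O-methyltransferase, but this reflects the generic polyprotein entry rather than the specific domain, and the catalogue fields identify the insert as the endoRNAse. The plasmid is maintained in E. coli at high copy through a ColE1/pUC-type origin and selected with ampicillin through the AmpR β-lactamase gene.

Expression is driven by the human cytomegalovirus immediate-early enhancer and promoter; the annotation detects the enhancer plus fragmentary or truncated CMV promoter matches immediately upstream of the coding sequence (the map is circular, so the promoter sits at the end of the numbering). The open reading frame continues into a backbone-encoded C-terminal tag consisting of a TEV protease cleavage site and a calmodulin-binding peptide (CBP). The tag allows calcium-dependent affinity capture on calmodulin resin and can then be removed by TEV protease. Only a short CBP fragment is picked up by the annotation. Transcripts are terminated by an SV40 polyadenylation signal.

The expression unit and the bacterial elements are flanked by β-globin insulator fragments, a synthetic poly(A) signal, and T7 and rrnG terminators, which limit transcriptional read-through between modules. The construct suits transient expression of tagged viral endoribonuclease in mammalian cells for purification, interaction or functional studies.
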