Features (pLannotate 1.2.2; 17 found; start..end, strand, type, name):
      8..1045    +  CDS            rep (fragment): R1AB_SARS2 - Experimental evidence at protein level: Swiss-Prot protein existence level 1. [2'-O-methyltransferase]: Methyltransferase that mediates mRNA cap 2'-O-ribose methylation to the 5'-cap structure of viral mRNAs. N7-methyl guanosine cap is a prerequisite for binding of nsp16. Therefore plays an essential role in viral mRNAs cap methylation which is essential to evade immune system. From Severe acute respiratory syndrome coronavirus 2 (2019-nCoV) (SARS-CoV-2).
   1073..1089    +  CDS            CBP (fragment): calmodulin-binding peptide derived from skeletal muscle myosin light chain kinase; binds calmodulin with nanomolar affinity in the presence of calcium
   1197..1318    -  polyA_signal   SV40 poly(A) signal: SV40 polyadenylation signal
   1341..1410    -  CDS            large T antigen (fragment): large T antigen from SV40 (simian virus 40)
   1433..1479    +  terminator     T7 terminator: transcription terminator for bacteriophage T7 RNA polymerase
   1509..1645    +  terminator     rrnG terminator: transcription terminator from the E. coli ribosomal RNA rrnG operon (Albrechtsen et al., 1991)
   1690..1761    +  misc_feature   3' β-globin insulator: insulator downstream of the human β-globin locus (Farrell et al., 2002)
   1987..2575    -  rep_origin     ori: high-copy-number ColE1/pMB1/pBR322/pUC origin of replication
   2747..2811    -  CDS            bla(M) (fragment): β-lactamase lacking the signal sequence; bla(M); allows cytosolic expression of β-lactamase
   3321..4181    +  CDS            AmpR: β-lactamase; bla; confers resistance to ampicillin, carbenicillin, and related antibiotics
   4194..4330    +  terminator     rrnG terminator: transcription terminator from the E. coli ribosomal RNA rrnG operon (Albrechtsen et al., 1991)
   4482..4553    +  misc_feature   5' β-globin insulator: insulator upstream of the human β-globin locus (Farrell et al., 2002)
   4558..4604    -  terminator     T7 terminator: transcription terminator for bacteriophage T7 RNA polymerase
   4622..4670    -  polyA_signal   poly(A) signal: synthetic polyadenylation signal
   4751..5054    +  enhancer       CMV enhancer: human cytomegalovirus immediate early enhancer
   5127..5144    -  promoter       CMV promoter (fragment): human cytomegalovirus (CMV) immediate early promoter
   5207..5258    +  promoter       CMVd2 promoter: truncated human cytomegalovirus (CMV) immediate early promoter that yields moderately reduced expression relative to the full-length promoter
>Addgene plasmid #152249 | pGBW-m4134170 | depositor full sequence | sequence record 295261 | Full Sequence
CACCATGTCACTGGAGAACGTTGCTTTCAATGTAGTGAACAAGGGGCACTTTGACGGACAGCAAGGCGAA
GTGCCGGTCAGTATCATAAATAATACGGTGTACACCAAAGTCGATGGTGTTGACGTGGAGTTATTTGAAA
ACAAGACAACTTTGCCTGTCAATGTGGCCTTCGAGCTGTGGGCAAAACGCAACATTAAGCCAGTACCCGA
AGTGAAAATCCTCAACAATCTTGGCGTTGATATTGCCGCAAACACTGTTATCTGGGATTATAAGCGAGAT
GCGCCTGCCCATATATCCACCATTGGAGTGTGTTCTATGACAGACATCGCTAAAAAGCCCACCGAGACAA
TTTGCGCGCCACTCACGGTATTCTTTGACGGGAGGGTCGACGGTCAGGTGGATCTGTTTAGAAATGCCCG
TAACGGCGTACTTATTACTGAAGGAAGCGTGAAAGGCCTACAGCCCAGTGTTGGGCCGAAGCAAGCAAGC
CTAAATGGAGTCACACTGATCGGAGAGGCTGTGAAAACCCAGTTCAACTACTATAAGAAGGTCGACGGCG
TGGTTCAGCAGCTGCCTGAGACATACTTTACCCAATCGCGGAATCTGCAAGAATTTAAGCCCAGATCCCA
GATGGAGATTGACTTCTTGGAACTGGCCATGGATGAGTTCATCGAACGGTATAAGCTCGAGGGCTACGCC
TTCGAGCACATAGTTTATGGGGATTTTTCTCATTCACAGTTAGGCGGTCTGCACTTGCTCATCGGATTAG
CGAAACGCTTTAAAGAGAGCCCATTCGAACTTGAAGACTTTATCCCAATGGACTCAACTGTGAAGAATTA
CTTCATAACTGACGCTCAGACAGGGTCCAGCAAGTGCGTCTGTTCTGTTATTGATTTGCTACTTGATGAT
TTCGTGGAGATTATTAAATCACAGGACCTGTCCGTGGTTTCGAAGGTCGTGAAAGTAACCATCGACTATA
CGGAAATTAGTTTCATGCTTTGGTGTAAGGATGGCCATGTGGAGACATTTTATCCTAAGCTCCAGGAAAA
CCTTTACTTTCAGTCGAAGAGGCGATGGAAAAAGAATTTTATCGCGGTGAGTGCAGCCAACAGATTCAAA
AAGATATCCTCGTCTGGTGCCCTCTAAGCTAGCTTGACTGACTGAGATACAGCGTACCTTCAGCTCACAG
ACATGATAAGATACATTGATGAGTTTGGACAAACCACAACTAGAATGCAGTGAAAAAAATGCTTTATTTG
TGAAATTTGTGATGCTATTGCTTTATTTGTAACCATTATAAGCTGCAATAAACAAGTTAACAACAACAAT
TGCATTCATTTTATGTTTCAGGTTCAGGGGGAGGTGTGGGAGGTTTTTTAAAGCAAGTAAAACCTCTACA
AATGTGGTATTGGCCCATCTCTATCGGTATCGTAGCATAACCCCTTGGGGCCTCTAAACGGGTCTTGAGG
GGTTTTTTGTGCCCCTCGGGCCGGATTGCTATCTACCGGCATTGGCGCAGAAAAAAATGCCTGATGCGAC
GCTGCGCGTCTTATACTCCCACATATGCCAGATTCAGCAACGGATACGGCTTCCCCAACTTGCCCACTTC
CATACGTGTCCTCCTTACCAGAAATTTATCCTTAAGGTCGTCAGCTATCCTGCAGGCGATCTCTCGATTT
CGATCAAGACATTCCTTTAATGGTCTTTTCTGGACACCACTAGGGGTCAGAAGTAGTTCATCAAACTTTC
TTCCCTCCCTAATCTCATTGGTTACCTTGGGCTATCGAAACTTAATTAACCAGTCAAGTCAGCTACTTGG
CGAGATCGACTTGTCTGGGTTTCGACTACGCTCAGAATTGCGTCAGTCAAGTTCGATCTGGTCCTTGCTA
TTGCACCCGTTCTCCGATTACGAGTTTCATTTAAATCATGTGAGCAAAAGGCCAGCAAAAGGCCAGGAAC
CGTAAAAAGGCCGCGTTGCTGGCGTTTTTCCATAGGCTCCGCCCCCCTGACGAGCATCACAAAAATCGAC
GCTCAAGTCAGAGGTGGCGAAACCCGACAGGACTATAAAGATACCAGGCGTTTCCCCCTGGAAGCTCCCT
CGTGCGCTCTCCTGTTCCGACCCTGCCGCTTACCGGATACCTGTCCGCCTTTCTCCCTTCGGGAAGCGTG
GCGCTTTCTCATAGCTCACGCTGTAGGTATCTCAGTTCGGTGTAGGTCGTTCGCTCCAAGCTGGGCTGTG
TGCACGAACCCCCCGTTCAGCCCGACCGCTGCGCCTTATCCGGTAACTATCGTCTTGAGTCCAACCCGGT
AAGACACGACTTATCGCCACTGGCAGCAGCCACTGGTAACAGGATTAGCAGAGCGAGGTATGTAGGCGGT
GCTACAGAGTTCTTGAAGTGGTGGCCTAACTACGGCTACACTAGAAGAACAGTATTTGGTATCTGCGCTC
TGCTGAAGCCAGTTACCTTCGGAAAAAGAGTTGGTAGCTCTTGATCCGGCAAACAAACCACCGCTGGTAG
CGGTGGTTTTTTTGTTTGCAAGCAGCAGATTACGCGCAGAAAAAAAGGATCTCAAGAAGATCCTTTGATC
TTTTCTACGGGGTCTGACGCTCAGTGGAACGAAAACTCACGTTAAGGGATTTTGGTCATGAGATTATCAA
AAAGGATCTTCACCTAGATCCTTTTAAATTAAAAATGAAGTTTTAAATCAATCTAAAGTATATATGAGTA
AACTTGGTCTGACAGTTACCAATGCTTAATCAGTGAGGCACCTATCTCAGCGATCTGTCTATTTCGTTCA
TCCATAGTTGCATTTAAATTTCCGAACTCTCCAAGGCCCTCGTCGGAAAATCTTCAAACCTTTCGTCCGA
TCCATCTTGCAGGCTACCTCTCGAACGAACTATCGCAAGTCTCTTGGCCGGCCTTGCGCCTTGGCTATTG
CTTGGCAGCGCCTATCGCCAGGTATTACTCCAATCCCGAATATCCGAGATCGGGATCACCCGAGAGAAGT
TCAACCTACATCCTCAATCCCGATCTATCCGAGATCCGAGGAATATCGAAATCGGGGCGCGCCTGGTGTA
CCGAGAACGATCCTCTCAGTGCGAGTCTCGACGATCCATATCGTTGCTTGGCAGTCAGCCAGTCGGAATC
CAGCTTGGGACCCAGGAAGTCCAATCGTCAGATATTGTACTCAAGCCTGGTCACGGCAGCGTACCGATCT
GTTTAAACCTAGATATTGATAGTCTGATCGGTCAACGTATAATCGAGTCCTAGCTTTTGCAAACATCTAT
CAAGAGACAGGATCAGCAGGAGGCTTTCGCATGAGTATTCAACATTTCCGTGTCGCCCTTATTCCCTTTT
TTGCGGCATTTTGCCTTCCTGTTTTTGCTCACCCAGAAACGCTGGTGAAAGTAAAAGATGCTGAAGATCA
GTTGGGTGCGCGAGTGGGTTACATCGAACTGGATCTCAACAGCGGTAAGATCCTTGAGAGTTTTCGCCCC
GAAGAACGCTTTCCAATGATGAGCACTTTTAAAGTTCTGCTATGTGGCGCGGTATTATCCCGTATTGACG
CCGGGCAAGAGCAACTCGGTCGCCGCATACACTATTCTCAGAATGACTTGGTTGAGTATTCACCAGTCAC
AGAAAAGCATCTTACGGATGGCATGACAGTAAGAGAATTATGCAGTGCTGCCATAACCATGAGTGATAAC
ACTGCGGCCAACTTACTTCTGACAACGATTGGAGGACCGAAGGAGCTAACCGCTTTTTTGCACAACATGG
GGGATCATGTAACTCGCCTTGATCGTTGGGAACCGGAGCTGAATGAAGCCATACCAAACGACGAGCGTGA
CACCACGATGCCTGTAGCAATGGCAACAACCTTGCGTAAACTATTAACTGGCGAACTACTTACTCTAGCT
TCCCGGCAACAGTTGATAGACTGGATGGAGGCGGATAAAGTTGCAGGACCACTTCTGCGCTCGGCCCTTC
CGGCTGGCTGGTTTATTGCTGATAAATCTGGAGCCGGTGAGCGTGGGTCTCGCGGTATCATTGCAGCACT
GGGGCCAGATGGTAAGCCCTCCCGTATCGTAGTTATCTACACGACGGGGAGTCAGGCAACTATGGATGAA
CGAAATAGACAGATCGCTGAGATAGGTGCCTCACTGATTAAGCATTGGTAACCGATTCTAGGTGCATTGG
CGCAGAAAAAAATGCCTGATGCGACGCTGCGCGTCTTATACTCCCACATATGCCAGATTCAGCAACGGAT
ACGGCTTCCCCAACTTGCCCACTTCCATACGTGTCCTCCTTACCAGAAATTTATCCTTAAGATCCCGAAT
CGTTTAAACTCGACTCTGGCTCTATCGAATCTCCGTCGTTTCGAGCTTACGCGAACAGCCGTGGCGCTCA
TTTGCTCGTCGGGCATCGAATCTCGTCAGCTATCGTCAGCTTACCTTTTTGGCAGCGATCGCGGCTCCCG
ACATCTTGGACCATTAGCTCCACAGGTATCTTCTTCCCTCTAGTGGTCATAACAGCAGCTTCAGCTACCT
CTCAATTCAAAAAACCCCTCAAGACCCGTTTAGAGGCCCCAAGGGGTTATGCTATCAATCGTTGCGTTAC
ACACACAAAAAACCAACACACATCCATCTTCGATGGATAGCGATTTTATTATCTAACTGCTGATCGAGTG
TAGCCAGATCTAGTAATCAATTACGGGGTCATTAGTTCATAGCCCATATATGGAGTTCCGCGTTACATAA
CTTACGGTAAATGGCCCGCCTGGCTGACCGCCCAACGACCCCCGCCCATTGACGTCAATAATGACGTATG
TTCCCATAGTAACGCCAATAGGGACTTTCCATTGACGTCAATGGGTGGAGTATTTACGGTAAACTGCCCA
CTTGGCAGTACATCAAGTGTATCATATGCCAAGTACGCCCCCTATTGACGTCAATGACGGTAAATGGCCC
GCCTGGCATTATGCCCAGTACATGACCTTATGGGACTTTCCTACTTGGCAGTACATCTACGTATTAGTCA
TCGCTATTACCATGCTGATGCGGTTTTGGCAGTACATCAATGGGCGTGGATAGCGGTTTGACTCACGGGG
ATTTCCAAGTCTCCACCCCATTGACGTCAATGGGAGTTTGTTTTGGCACCAAAATCAACGGGACTTTCCA
AAATGTCGTAACAACTCCGCCCCATTGACGCAAATGGGCGGTAGGCGTGTACGGTGGGAGGTCTATATAA
GCAGAGCTGGTTTAGTGAACCGTCAGATCAGATCTTTGTCGATCCTACCATCCACTCGACACACCCGCCA
GCGGCCGC
